Addgene plasmid #77134: LAMTOR3 gRNA (BRDN0001145475)
Purpose: 3rd generation lentiviral gRNA plasmid targeting human LAMTOR3
Depositing lab: John Doench & David Root. Depositing organization: Broad Institute. Publication: Optimized sgRNA design to maximize activity and minimize off-target effects of CRISPR-Cas9. Doench JG, Fusi N, Sullender M, Hegde M, Vaimberg EW, Donovan KF, Smith I, Tothova Z, Wilen C, Orchard R, Virgin HW, Listgarten J, Root DE. Nat Biotechnol. 2016 Jan 18. doi: 10.1038/nbt.3437. PubMed 26780180.
Backbone
  Vector backbone: lentiGuide-Puro
  Backbone manufacturer: Zhang Lab (Addgene plasmid # 52963)
  Vector type: Mammalian Expression, Lentiviral, CRISPR
  Selectable markers: Puromycin
Growth in bacteria
  Bacterial resistance: Ampicillin, 100 μg/mL
  Growth temperature: 37°C
  Growth strain: DH5alpha
  Copy number: High Copy
Gene/Insert
  Gene/Insert name: LAMTOR3 (alt names: LAMTOR3; NM_001243736.1)
  gRNA/shRNA sequence: TCTTGTATAAAAAGTTACCA
  Species: H. sapiens (human)
  Entrez Gene: LAMTOR3 (a.k.a. MAP2K1IP1, MAPBP, MAPKSP1, MP1, PRO0633, Ragulator3)
  Promoter: hU6
  Cloning method: Unknown
  Sequencing primers: 5′ U6-F; 3′ pS2-R
Terms and licenses: Academic/Nonprofit Terms; Industry Terms: Not Available to Industry
Depositor comments: The gRNA was designed to target the following Genbank reference sequence(s): NM_001243736.1,NM_021970.3. Note that this plasmid does NOT contain Cas9. It should be used in conjunction with lentiCas9-Blast (Addgene #52962) or otherwise with cell lines already expressing Cas9. Browse the full kinome gRNA library at http://www.addgene.org/pooled-library/broadgpp-human-kinome/ or visit http://www.broadinstitute.org/rnai/public/ for detailed protocols and information.
How to cite: LAMTOR3 gRNA (BRDN0001145475) was a gift from John Doench & David Root (Addgene plasmid # 77134 ; http://n2t.net/addgene:77134 ; RRID:Addgene_77134)
