[The description below was written by a language model from this plasmid's Addgene catalogue record and pLannotate feature annotations shown in this document.]
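Description:
LAMTOR3 gRNA (BRDN0001145475) is a third-generation lentiviral CRISPR guide plasmid built on the lentiGuide-Puro backbone and designed to knock out human LAMTOR3 (also known as MP1, MAPKSP1 or Ragulator3). It is an 8.3 kb plasmid propagated in E. coli through a high-copy ColE1/pUC-type origin with ampicillin resistance (AmpR). The backbone also carries an f1 origin, an SV40 origin and poly(A) signal, and remnants of lac and T7/T3 promoter elements from the parental cloning vector.

The lentiviral transfer cassette begins with an RSV promoter fused to a truncated HIV-1 5' LTR, which makes genomic RNA production in packaging cells Tat-independent. It is followed by the Ψ packaging signal with a partial gag sequence, the Rev response element for nuclear export, and a cPPT/CTS, which aids nuclear import of the viral genome. A human U6 RNA polymerase III promoter drives the LAMTOR3-specific spacer joined to the Streptococcus pyogenes Cas9 gRNA scaffold. Downstream, an EF-1α core promoter with its intron A expresses puromycin N-acetyltransferase, so that transduced mammalian cells can be selected with puromycin. A WPRE enhances transcript expression, and the self-inactivating ΔU3 3' LTR closes the proviral unit.

The guide was designed against two LAMTOR3 reference transcripts and belongs to a human kinome gRNA collection built using optimised sgRNA design rules. The plasmid does not encode Cas9, so it is intended for use with a separate Cas9 lentiviral vector or in cells that already express Cas9. The cloning method for the guide is not recorded.
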