Features (pLannotate 1.2.2; 29 found; start..end, strand, type, name):
     14..80      +  CDS            small t antigen (fragment): SV40 (simian virus 40) small t antigen
    106..317     +  promoter       EF-1α core promoter: core promoter for human elongation factor EF-1α
    318..1256    +  intron         EF-1α intron A: intron upstream of the start codon of human EF-1α
   1278..1877    +  CDS            PuroR (fragment): puromycin N-acetyltransferase; pac from Streptomyces; confers resistance to puromycin
   1893..2481    +  misc_feature   WPRE: woodchuck hepatitis virus posttranscriptional regulatory element
   2532..2551    +  misc_feature   cPPT/CTS (fragment): central polypurine tract and central termination sequence of HIV-1
   2553..2786    +  LTR            3' LTR (ΔU3): self-inactivating 3' long terminal repeat (LTR) from HIV-1
   2864..2985    +  polyA_signal   SV40 poly(A) signal: SV40 polyadenylation signal
   3025..3160    +  rep_origin     SV40 ori: SV40 origin of replication
   3181..3199    -  promoter       T7 promoter: promoter for bacteriophage T7 RNA polymerase
   3207..3362    +  CDS            lacZα (fragment): LacZα fragment of β-galactosidase; lacZ fragment
   3367..3795    +  rep_origin     f1 ori (sequence partly withheld): f1 bacteriophage origin of replication; arrow indicates direction of (+) strand synthesis
   3848..3952    +  promoter       AmpR promoter: bla
   3953..4813    +  CDS            AmpR: β-lactamase; bla; confers resistance to ampicillin, carbenicillin, and related antibiotics
   4984..5572    +  rep_origin     ori: high-copy-number ColE1/pMB1/pBR322/pUC origin of replication
   5755..5847    +  CDS            lacI (fragment): lac repressor; lacI; The lac repressor binds to the lac operator to inhibit transcription in E. coli. This inhibition can be relieved by adding lactose or isopropyl-β-D-thiogalactopyranoside (IPTG).
   5860..5881    +  protein_bind   CAP binding site: CAP binding activates transcription in the presence of cAMP. E. coli catabolite activator protein
   5896..5926    +  promoter       lac promoter: promoter for the E. coli lac operon
   5934..5950    +  protein_bind   lac operator: The lac repressor binds to the lac operator to inhibit transcription in E. coli. This inhibition can be relieved by adding lactose or isopropyl-β-D-thiogalactopyranoside (IPTG). lac repressor encoded by lacI
   5995..6013    +  promoter       T3 promoter: promoter for bacteriophage T3 RNA polymerase
   6041..6267    +  promoter       RSV promoter: Rous sarcoma virus enhancer/promoter
   6268..6448    +  LTR            5' LTR (truncated): truncated 5' long terminal repeat (LTR) from HIV-1
   6495..6620    +  misc_feature   HIV-1 Ψ: packaging signal of human immunodeficiency virus type 1
   6604..6967    +  CDS            HIV-1 gag (fragment): gag protein from human immunodeficiency virus 1; gag
   7113..7346    +  misc_feature   RRE: The Rev response element (RRE) of HIV-1 allows for Rev-dependent mRNA export from the nucleus to the cytoplasm.
   7723..7749    +  CDS            Rev (fragment): human immunodeficiency virus 1 (HIV-1) Rev protein; rev; enhances nuclear export of unspliced and incompletely spliced viral mRNAs
   7753..7993    +  promoter       U6 promoter: RNA polymerase III promoter for human U6 snRNA
   8023..8098    +  misc_RNA       gRNA scaffold: guide RNA scaffold for the Streptococcus pyogenes CRISPR/Cas9 system
   8154..8271    +  misc_feature   cPPT/CTS: central polypurine tract and central termination sequence of HIV-1
>Addgene plasmid #77134 | LAMTOR3 gRNA (BRDN0001145475) | addgene full sequence | sequence record 187182 | Addgene Assembled Sequence
CCCGGGTGCAAAGATGGATAAAGTTTTAAACAGAGAGGAATCTTTGCAGCTAATGGACCTTCTAGGTCTT
GAAAGGAGTGGGAATTGGCTCCGGTGCCCGTCAGTGGGCAGAGCGCACATCGCCCACAGTCCCCGAGAAG
TTGGGGGGAGGGGTCGGCAATTGATCCGGTGCCTAGAGAAGGTGGCGCGGGGTAAACTGGGAAAGTGATG
TCGTGTACTGGCTCCGCCTTTTTCCCGAGGGTGGGGGAGAACCGTATATAAGTGCAGTAGTCGCCGTGAA
CGTTCTTTTTCGCAACGGGTTTGCCGCCAGAACACAGGTAAGTGCCGTGTGTGGTTCCCGCGGGCCTGGC
CTCTTTACGGGTTATGGCCCTTGCGTGCCTTGAATTACTTCCACCTGGCTGCAGTACGTGATTCTTGATC
CCGAGCTTCGGGTTGGAAGTGGGTGGGAGAGTTCGAGGCCTTGCGCTTAAGGAGCCCCTTCGCCTCGTGC
TTGAGTTGAGGCCTGGCCTGGGCGCTGGGGCCGCCGCGTGCGAATCTGGTGGCACCTTCGCGCCTGTCTC
GCTGCTTTCGATAAGTCTCTAGCCATTTAAAATTTTTGATGACCTGCTGCGACGCTTTTTTTCTGGCAAG
ATAGTCTTGTAAATGCGGGCCAAGATCTGCACACTGGTATTTCGGTTTTTGGGGCCGCGGGCGGCGACGG
GGCCCGTGCGTCCCAGCGCACATGTTCGGCGAGGCGGGGCCTGCGAGCGCGGCCACCGAGAATCGGACGG
GGGTAGTCTCAAGCTGGCCGGCCTGCTCTGGTGCCTGGCCTCGCGCCGCCGTGTATCGCCCCGCCCTGGG
CGGCAAGGCTGGCCCGGTCGGCACCAGTTGCGTGAGCGGAAAGATGGCCGCTTCCCGGCCCTGCTGCAGG
GAGCTCAAAATGGAGGACGCGGCGCTCGGGAGAGCGGGCGGGTGAGTCACCCACACAAAGGAAAAGGGCC
TTTCCGTCCTCAGCCGTCGCTTCATGTGACTCCACGGAGTACCGGGCGCCGTCCAGGCACCTCGATTAGT
TCTCGAGCTTTTGGAGTACGTCGTCTTTAGGTTGGGGGGAGGGGTTTTATGCGATGGAGTTTCCCCACAC
TGAGTGGGTGGAGACTGAAGTTAGGCCAGCTTGGCACTTGATGTAATTCTCCTTGGAATTTGCCCTTTTT
GAGTTTGGATCTTGGTTCATTCTCAAGCCTCAGACAGTGGTTCAAAGTTTTTTTCTTCCATTTCAGGTGT
CGTGACGTACGGCCACCATGACCGAGTACAAGCCCACGGTGCGCCTCGCCACCCGCGACGACGTCCCCAG
GGCCGTACGCACCCTCGCCGCCGCGTTCGCCGACTACCCCGCCACGCGCCACACCGTCGATCCGGACCGC
CACATCGAGCGGGTCACCGAGCTGCAAGAACTCTTCCTCACGCGCGTCGGGCTCGACATCGGCAAGGTGT
GGGTCGCGGACGACGGCGCCGCCGTGGCGGTCTGGACCACGCCGGAGAGCGTCGAAGCGGGGGCGGTGTT
CGCCGAGATCGGCCCGCGCATGGCCGAGTTGAGCGGTTCCCGGCTGGCCGCGCAGCAACAGATGGAAGGC
CTCCTGGCGCCGCACCGGCCCAAGGAGCCCGCGTGGTTCCTGGCCACCGTCGGAGTCTCGCCCGACCACC
AGGGCAAGGGTCTGGGCAGCGCCGTCGTGCTCCCCGGAGTGGAGGCGGCCGAGCGCGCCGGGGTGCCCGC
CTTCCTGGAGACCTCCGCGCCCCGCAACCTCCCCTTCTACGAGCGGCTCGGCTTCACCGTCACCGCCGAC
GTCGAGGTGCCCGAAGGACCGCGCACCTGGTGCATGACCCGCAAGCCCGGTGCCTGAACGCGTTAAGTCG
ACAATCAACCTCTGGATTACAAAATTTGTGAAAGATTGACTGGTATTCTTAACTATGTTGCTCCTTTTAC
GCTATGTGGATACGCTGCTTTAATGCCTTTGTATCATGCTATTGCTTCCCGTATGGCTTTCATTTTCTCC
TCCTTGTATAAATCCTGGTTGCTGTCTCTTTATGAGGAGTTGTGGCCCGTTGTCAGGCAACGTGGCGTGG
TGTGCACTGTGTTTGCTGACGCAACCCCCACTGGTTGGGGCATTGCCACCACCTGTCAGCTCCTTTCCGG
GACTTTCGCTTTCCCCCTCCCTATTGCCACGGCGGAACTCATCGCCGCCTGCCTTGCCCGCTGCTGGACA
GGGGCTCGGCTGTTGGGCACTGACAATTCCGTGGTGTTGTCGGGGAAATCATCGTCCTTTCCTTGGCTGC
TCGCCTGTGTTGCCACCTGGATTCTGCGCGGGACGTCCTTCTGCTACGTCCCTTCGGCCCTCAATCCAGC
GGACCTTCCTTCCCGCGGCCTGCTGCCGGCTCTGCGGCCTCTTCCGCGTCTTCGCCTTCGCCCTCAGACG
AGTCGGATCTCCCTTTGGGCCGCCTCCCCGCGTCGACTTTAAGACCAATGACTTACAAGGCAGCTGTAGA
TCTTAGCCACTTTTTAAAAGAAAAGGGGGGACTGGAAGGGCTAATTCACTCCCAACGAAGACAAGATCTG
CTTTTTGCTTGTACTGGGTCTCTCTGGTTAGACCAGATCTGAGCCTGGGAGCTCTCTGGCTAACTAGGGA
ACCCACTGCTTAAGCCTCAATAAAGCTTGCCTTGAGTGCTTCAAGTAGTGTGTGCCCGTCTGTTGTGTGA
CTCTGGTAACTAGAGATCCCTCAGACCCTTTTAGTCAGTGTGGAAAATCTCTAGCAGTACGTATAGTAGT
TCATGTCATCTTATTATTCAGTATTTATAACTTGCAAAGAAATGAATATCAGAGAGTGAGAGGAACTTGT
TTATTGCAGCTTATAATGGTTACAAATAAAGCAATAGCATCACAAATTTCACAAATAAAGCATTTTTTTC
ACTGCATTCTAGTTGTGGTTTGTCCAAACTCATCAATGTATCTTATCATGTCTGGCTCTAGCTATCCCGC
CCCTAACTCCGCCCATCCCGCCCCTAACTCCGCCCAGTTCCGCCCATTCTCCGCCCCATGGCTGACTAAT
TTTTTTTATTTATGCAGAGGCCGAGGCCGCCTCGGCCTCTGAGCTATTCCAGAAGTAGTGAGGAGGCTTT
TTTGGAGGCCTAGGGACGTACCCAATTCGCCCTATAGTGAGTCGTATTACGCGCGCTCACTGGCCGTCGT
TTTACAACGTCGTGACTGGGAAAACCCTGGCGTTACCCAACTTAATCGCCTTGCAGCACATCCCCCTTTC
GCCAGCTGGCGTAATAGCGAAGAGGCCCGCACCGATCGCCCTTCCCAACAGTTGCGCAGCCTGAATGGCG
AATGGG
[124 nt withheld, positions 3367-3490]
C
[91 nt withheld, positions 3492-3582]
A
[49 nt withheld, positions 3584-3632]
CCTTTGACGTTGGAGTCCACGTTCTTT
[37 nt withheld, positions 3660-3696]
ACCCTATCTCGGTCTATTCTTTTGATTTATAAGGGATTTTGCCGATTTCGGCCTATTGGTTAAAAAATGA
GCTGATTTAACAAAAATTTAACGCGAATTTTAACAAAATATTAACGCTTACAATTTAGGTGGCACTTTTC
GGGGAAATGTGCGCGGAACCCCTATTTGTTTATTTTTCTAAATACATTCAAATATGTATCCGCTCATGAG
ACAATAACCCTGATAAATGCTTCAATAATATTGAAAAAGGAAGAGTATGAGTATTCAACATTTCCGTGTC
GCCCTTATTCCCTTTTTTGCGGCATTTTGCCTTCCTGTTTTTGCTCACCCAGAAACGCTGGTGAAAGTAA
AAGATGCTGAAGATCAGTTGGGTGCACGAGTGGGTTACATCGAACTGGATCTCAACAGCGGTAAGATCCT
TGAGAGTTTTCGCCCCGAAGAACGTTTTCCAATGATGAGCACTTTTAAAGTTCTGCTATGTGGCGCGGTA
TTATCCCGTATTGACGCCGGGCAAGAGCAACTCGGTCGCCGCATACACTATTCTCAGAATGACTTGGTTG
AGTACTCACCAGTCACAGAAAAGCATCTTACGGATGGCATGACAGTAAGAGAATTATGCAGTGCTGCCAT
AACCATGAGTGATAACACTGCGGCCAACTTACTTCTGACAACGATCGGAGGACCGAAGGAGCTAACCGCT
TTTTTGCACAACATGGGGGATCATGTAACTCGCCTTGATCGTTGGGAACCGGAGCTGAATGAAGCCATAC
CAAACGACGAGCGTGACACCACGATGCCTGTAGCAATGGCAACAACGTTGCGCAAACTATTAACTGGCGA
ACTACTTACTCTAGCTTCCCGGCAACAATTAATAGACTGGATGGAGGCGGATAAAGTTGCAGGACCACTT
CTGCGCTCGGCCCTTCCGGCTGGCTGGTTTATTGCTGATAAATCTGGAGCCGGTGAGCGTGGGTCTCGCG
GTATCATTGCAGCACTGGGGCCAGATGGTAAGCCCTCCCGTATCGTAGTTATCTACACGACGGGGAGTCA
GGCAACTATGGATGAACGAAATAGACAGATCGCTGAGATAGGTGCCTCACTGATTAAGCATTGGTAACTG
TCAGACCAAGTTTACTCATATATACTTTAGATTGATTTAAAACTTCATTTTTAATTTAAAAGGATCTAGG
TGAAGATCCTTTTTGATAATCTCATGACCAAAATCCCTTAACGTGAGTTTTCGTTCCACTGAGCGTCAGA
CCCCGTAGAAAAGATCAAAGGATCTTCTTGAGATCCTTTTTTTCTGCGCGTAATCTGCTGCTTGCAAACA
AAAAAACCACCGCTACCAGCGGTGGTTTGTTTGCCGGATCAAGAGCTACCAACTCTTTTTCCGAAGGTAA
CTGGCTTCAGCAGAGCGCAGATACCAAATACTGTTCTTCTAGTGTAGCCGTAGTTAGGCCACCACTTCAA
GAACTCTGTAGCACCGCCTACATACCTCGCTCTGCTAATCCTGTTACCAGTGGCTGCTGCCAGTGGCGAT
AAGTCGTGTCTTACCGGGTTGGACTCAAGACGATAGTTACCGGATAAGGCGCAGCGGTCGGGCTGAACGG
GGGGTTCGTGCACACAGCCCAGCTTGGAGCGAACGACCTACACCGAACTGAGATACCTACAGCGTGAGCT
ATGAGAAAGCGCCACGCTTCCCGAAGGGAGAAAGGCGGACAGGTATCCGGTAAGCGGCAGGGTCGGAACA
GGAGAGCGCACGAGGGAGCTTCCAGGGGGAAACGCCTGGTATCTTTATAGTCCTGTCGGGTTTCGCCACC
TCTGACTTGAGCGTCGATTTTTGTGATGCTCGTCAGGGGGGCGGAGCCTATGGAAAAACGCCAGCAACGC
GGCCTTTTTACGGTTCCTGGCCTTTTGCTGGCCTTTTGCTCACATGTTCTTTCCTGCGTTATCCCCTGAT
TCTGTGGATAACCGTATTACCGCCTTTGAGTGAGCTGATACCGCTCGCCGCAGCCGAACGACCGAGCGCA
GCGAGTCAGTGAGCGAGGAAGCGGAAGAGCGCCCAATACGCAAACCGCCTCTCCCCGCGCGTTGGCCGAT
TCATTAATGCAGCTGGCACGACAGGTTTCCCGACTGGAAAGCGGGCAGTGAGCGCAACGCAATTAATGTG
AGTTAGCTCACTCATTAGGCACCCCAGGCTTTACACTTTATGCTTCCGGCTCGTATGTTGTGTGGAATTG
TGAGCGGATAACAATTTCACACAGGAAACAGCTATGACCATGATTACGCCAAGCGCGCAATTAACCCTCA
CTAAAGGGAACAAAAGCTGGAGCTGCAAGCTTAATGTAGTCTTATGCAATACTCTTGTAGTCTTGCAACA
TGGTAACGATGAGTTAGCAACATGCCTTACAAGGAGAGAAAAAGCACCGTGCATGCCGATTGGTGGAAGT
AAGGTGGTACGATCGTGCCTTATTAGGAAGGCAACAGACGGGTCTGACATGGATTGGACGAACCACTGAA
TTGCCGCATTGCAGAGATATTGTATTTAAGTGCCTAGCTCGATACATAAACGGGTCTCTCTGGTTAGACC
AGATCTGAGCCTGGGAGCTCTCTGGCTAACTAGGGAACCCACTGCTTAAGCCTCAATAAAGCTTGCCTTG
AGTGCTTCAAGTAGTGTGTGCCCGTCTGTTGTGTGACTCTGGTAACTAGAGATCCCTCAGACCCTTTTAG
TCAGTGTGGAAAATCTCTAGCAGTGGCGCCCGAACAGGGACTTGAAAGCGAAAGGGAAACCAGAGGAGCT
CTCTCGACGCAGGACTCGGCTTGCTGAAGCGCGCACGGCAAGAGGCGAGGGGCGGCGACTGGTGAGTACG
CCAAAAATTTTGACTAGCGGAGGCTAGAAGGAGAGAGATGGGTGCGAGAGCGTCAGTATTAAGCGGGGGA
GAATTAGATCGCGATGGGAAAAAATTCGGTTAAGGCCAGGGGGAAAGAAAAAATATAAATTAAAACATAT
AGTATGGGCAAGCAGGGAGCTAGAACGATTCGCAGTTAATCCTGGCCTGTTAGAAACATCAGAAGGCTGT
AGACAAATACTGGGACAGCTACAACCATCCCTTCAGACAGGATCAGAAGAACTTAGATCATTATATAATA
CAGTAGCAACCCTCTATTGTGTGCATCAAAGGATAGAGATAAAAGACACCAAGGAAGCTTTAGACAAGAT
AGAGGAAGAGCAAAACAAAAGTAAGACCACCGCACAGCAAGCGGCCGCTGATCTTCAGACCTGGAGGAGG
AGATATGAGGGACAATTGGAGAAGTGAATTATATAAATATAAAGTAGTAAAAATTGAACCATTAGGAGTA
GCACCCACCAAGGCAAAGAGAAGAGTGGTGCAGAGAGAAAAAAGAGCAGTGGGAATAGGAGCTTTGTTCC
TTGGGTTCTTGGGAGCAGCAGGAAGCACTATGGGCGCAGCGTCAATGACGCTGACGGTACAGGCCAGACA
ATTATTGTCTGGTATAGTGCAGCAGCAGAACAATTTGCTGAGGGCTATTGAGGCGCAACAGCATCTGTTG
CAACTCACAGTCTGGGGCATCAAGCAGCTCCAGGCAAGAATCCTGGCTGTGGAAAGATACCTAAAGGATC
AACAGCTCCTGGGGATTTGGGGTTGCTCTGGAAAACTCATTTGCACCACTGCTGTGCCTTGGAATGCTAG
TTGGAGTAATAAATCTCTGGAACAGATTTGGAATCACACGACCTGGATGGAGTGGGACAGAGAAATTAAC
AATTACACAAGCTTAATACACTCCTTAATTGAAGAATCGCAAAACCAGCAAGAAAAGAATGAACAAGAAT
TATTGGAATTAGATAAATGGGCAAGTTTGTGGAATTGGTTTAACATAACAAATTGGCTGTGGTATATAAA
ATTATTCATAATGATAGTAGGAGGCTTGGTAGGTTTAAGAATAGTTTTTGCTGTACTTTCTATAGTGAAT
AGAGTTAGGCAGGGATATTCACCATTATCGTTTCAGACCCACCTCCCAACCCCGAGGGGACCCAGAGAGG
GCCTATTTCCCATGATTCCTTCATATTTGCATATACGATACAAGGCTGTTAGAGAGATAATTAGAATTAA
TTTGACTGTAAACACAAAGATATTAGTACAAAATACGTGACGTAGAAAGTAATAATTTCTTGGGTAGTTT
GCAGTTTTAAAATTATGTTTTAAAATGGACTATCATATGCTTACCGTAACTTGAAAGTATTTCGATTTCT
TGGCTTTATATATCTTGTGGAAAGGACGAAACACCGTCTTGTATAAAAAGTTACCAGTTTTAGAGCTAGA
AATAGCAAGTTAAAATAAGGCTAGTCCGTTATCAACTTGAAAAAGTGGCACCGAGTCGGTGCTTTTTTAA
GCTTGGCGTAACTAGATCTTGAGACAAATGGCAGTATTCATCCACAATTTTAAAAGAAAAGGGGGGATTG
GGGGGTACAGTGCAGGGGAAAGAATAGTAGACATAATAGCAACAGACATACAAACTAAAGAATTACAAAA
ACAAATTACAAAAATTCAAAATTTTCGGGTTTATTACAGGGACAGCAGAGATCCACTTTGGCGCCGGCTC
GAGGGGG
