>Addgene plasmid #77134 | LAMTOR3 gRNA (BRDN0001145475) | depositor partial sequence | sequence record 144594 | Target Sequence
TCTTGTATAAAAAGTTACCA
