>Addgene plasmid #77134 | LAMTOR3 gRNA (BRDN0001145475) | addgene partial sequence | sequence record 187181 | hU6-F
GACGTAGAAAGTAATAATTTCTTGGGTAGTTTGCAGTTTTAAAATTATGTTTTAAAATGGACTATCATAT
GCTTACCGTAACTTGAAAGTATTTCGATTTCTTGGCTTTATATATCTTGTGGAAAGGACGAAACACCGTC
TTGTATAAAAAGTTACCAGTTTTAGAGCTAGAAATAGCAAGTTAAAATAAGGCTAGTCCGTTATCAACTT
GAAAAAGTGGCACCGAGTCGGTGCTTTTTTAAGCTTGGCGTAACTAGATCTTGAGACAAATGGCAGTATT
CATCCACAATTTTAAAAGAAAAGGGGGGATTGGGGGGTACAGTGCAGGGGAAAGAATAGTAGACATAATA
GCAACAGACATACAAACTAAAGAATTACAAAAACAAATTACAAAAATTCAAAATTTTCGGGTTTATTACA
GGGACAGCAGAGATCCACTTTGGCGCCGGCTCGAGGGGGCCCGGGTGCAAAGATGGATAAAGTTTTAAAC
AGAGAGGAATCTTTGCAGCTAATGGACCTTCTAGGTCTTGAAAGGAGTGGGAATTGGCTCCGGTGCCCGT
CAGTGGGCAG
